Addgene plasmid #46622: AB.pCCL.sin.cPPT.U6.miR-496-Decoy.hPGK.GFP.WPRE
Depositing lab: Brian Brown. Depositing organization: Icahn School of Medicine at Mount Sinai. Publication: High-throughput assessment of microRNA activity and function using microRNA sensor and decoy libraries. Mullokandov G, Baccarini A, Ruzo A, Jayaprakash AD, Tung N, Israelow B, Evans MJ, Sachidanandam R, Brown BD. Nat Methods. 2012 Jul 1;9(8):840-6. doi: 10.1038/nmeth.2078. PubMed 22751203.
Backbone
  Vector backbone: AB.pCCLsin.PPT.U6.hPGK.GFP.wpre
  Backbone size w/o insert (bp): 8233
  Vector type: Lentiviral
  Selectable markers: eGFP
Growth in bacteria
  Bacterial resistance: Ampicillin, 100 μg/mL
  Growth temperature: 37°C
  Growth strain: Stbl3
  Copy number: High Copy
Gene/Insert
  Gene/Insert name: miR-496 Decoy (alt name: 8207)
  Species: H. sapiens (human), M. musculus (mouse)
  Insert size (bp): 81
  Entrez Gene: MIR496 (a.k.a. MIRN496, hsa-mir-496, mir-496); Mir496a (a.k.a. Mir496, Mirn496, mir-496a, mmu-mir-496, mmu-mir-496a)
  Promoter: hU6
  Cloning method: Restriction Enzyme; 5′ cloning site BsmBI (destroyed during cloning); 3′ cloning site BsmBI (destroyed during cloning)
  Sequencing primers: 5′ CATAATAGCAACAGACATAC; 3′ pBluescriptSK_primer
Terms and licenses: Academic/Nonprofit Terms; Industry Terms: Not Available to Industry
Depositor comments: Depositor Website: http://www.mountsinai.org/profiles/brian-d-brown/ Please cite Mullokandov, Baccarini, Ruzo et al. Nature Methods 2013.
How to cite: AB.pCCL.sin.cPPT.U6.miR-496-Decoy.hPGK.GFP.WPRE was a gift from Brian Brown (Addgene plasmid # 46622 ; http://n2t.net/addgene:46622 ; RRID:Addgene_46622)
