[The description below was written by a language model from this plasmid's Addgene catalogue record.]
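Description:
AB.pCCL.sin.cPPT.U6.miR-496-Decoy.hPGK.GFP.WPRE is a lentiviral transfer plasmid built on the pCCL self-inactivating (sin) backbone, designed to deliver a microRNA decoy against miR-496 into mammalian cells. It is maintained in bacteria as a high-copy plasmid under ampicillin selection, and the record lists a recombination-deficient strain as the host, as is usual for constructs carrying repeated lentiviral LTR sequences. The backbone without the insert is recorded as 8233 bp. No feature table is provided, so the details of the origin of replication and of the LTR and packaging elements are not itemised here beyond what the name implies.

The payload consists of two expression units. A human U6 (RNA polymerase III) promoter drives an 81 bp miR-496 decoy insert, which was cloned through BsmBI sites that were destroyed in the process. A decoy transcript of this kind carries target sequences for the microRNA and acts as a competitive inhibitor, sequestering miR-496 away from its endogenous targets; the record associates it with both the human and mouse miR-496 genes. Separately, a human PGK promoter drives eGFP, which is the only marker for transduced cells, allowing them to be identified or sorted by fluorescence rather than drug selection. The central polypurine tract (cPPT) improves nuclear import of the viral genome and hence transduction efficiency, while the WPRE enhances transcript stability and expression. The construct comes from a collection of microRNA sensor and decoy vectors developed for high-throughput assessment of microRNA activity and function, and is suited to stable loss-of-function studies of miR-496.
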