>Addgene plasmid #46622 | AB.pCCL.sin.cPPT.U6.miR-496-Decoy.hPGK.GFP.WPRE | depositor partial sequence | sequence record 65947 | miR-496 Decoy
CATCAACGAGATTGGCCAACTAATACTCACAAGTATTCTGGTCACAGAATACAACGAGATTGGCCAACTA
ATACTCACAAG
