>Addgene plasmid #46622 | AB.pCCL.sin.cPPT.U6.miR-496-Decoy.hPGK.GFP.WPRE | depositor partial sequence | sequence record 65948 | empty backbone
AATGCTTCAATAATATTGAAAAAGGAAGAGTATGAGTATTCAACATTTCCGTGTCGCCCTTATTCCCTTT
TTTGCGGCATTTTGCCTTCCTGTTTTTGCTCACCCAGAAACGCTGGTGAAAGTAAAAGATGCTGAAGATC
AGTTGGGTGCACGAGTGGGTTACATCGAACTGGATCTCAACAGCGGTAAGATCCTTGAGAGTTTTCGCCC
CGAAGAACGTTTTCCAATGATGAGCACTTTTAAAGTTCTGCTATGTGGCGCGGTATTATCCCGTATTGAC
GCCGGGCAAGAGCAACTCGGTCGCCGCATACACTATTCTCAGAATGACTTGGTTGAGTACTCACCAGTCA
CAGAAAAGCATCTTACGGATGGCATGACAGTAAGAGAATTATGCAGTGCTGCCATAACCATGAGTGATAA
CACTGCGGCCAACTTACTTCTGACAACGATCGGAGGACCGAAGGAGCTAACCGCTTTTTTGCACAACATG
GGGGATCATGTAACTCGCCTTGATCGTTGGGAACCGGAGCTGAATGAAGCCATACCAAACGACGAGCGTG
ACACCACGATGCCTGTAGCAATGGCAACAACGTTGCGCAAACTATTAACTGGCGAACTACTTACTCTAGC
TTCCCGGCAACAATTAATAGACTGGATGGAGGCGGATAAAGTTGCAGGACCACTTCTGCGCTCGGCCCTT
CCGGCTGGCTGGTTTATTGCTGATAAATCTGGAGCCGGTGAGCGTGGGTCTCGCGGTATCATTGCAGCAC
TGGGGCCAGATGGTAAGCCCTCCCGTATCGTAGTTATCTACACGACGGGGAGTCAGGCAACTATGGATGA
ACGAAATAGACAGATCGCTGAGATAGGTGCCTCACTGATTAAGCATTGGTAACTGTCAGACCAAGTTTAC
TCATATATACTTTAGATTGATTTAAAACTTCATTTTTAATTTAAAAGGATCTAGGTGAAGATCCTTTTTG
ATAATCTCATGACCAAAATCCCTTAACGTGAGTTTTCGTTCCACTGAGCGTCAGACCCCGTAGAAAAGAT
CAAAGGATCTTCTTGAGATCCTTTTTTTCTGCGCGTAATCTGCTGCTTGCAAACAAAAAAACCACCGCTA
CCAGCGGTGGTTTGTTTGCCGGATCAAGAGCTACCAACTCTTTTTCCGAAGGTAACTGGCTTCAGCAGAG
CGCAGATACCAAATACTGTCCTTCTAGTGTAGCCGTAGTTAGGCCACCACTTCAAGAACTCTGTAGCACC
GCCTACATACCTCGCTCTGCTAATCCTGTTACCAGTGGCTGCTGCCAGTGGCGATAAGTCGTGTCTTACC
GGGTTGGACTCAAGACGATAGTTACCGGATAAGGCGCAGCGGTCGGGCTGAACGGGGGGTTCGTGCACAC
AGCCCAGCTTGGAGCGAACGACCTACACCGAACTGAGATACCTACAGCGTGAGCTATGAGAAAGCGCCAC
GCTTCCCGAAGGGAGAAAGGCGGACAGGTATCCGGTAAGCGGCAGGGTCGGAACAGGAGAGCGCACGAGG
GAGCTTCCAGGGGGAAACGCCTGGTATCTTTATAGTCCTGTCGGGTTTCGCCACCTCTGACTTGAGCGTC
GATTTTTGTGATGCTCGTCAGGGGGGCGGAGCCTATGGAAAAACGCCAGCAACGCGGCCTTTTTACGGTT
CCTGGCCTTTTGCTGGCCTTTTGCTCACATGTTCTTTCCTGCGTTATCCCCTGATTCTGTGGATAACCGT
ATTACCGCCTTTGAGTGAGCTGATACCGCTCGCCGCAGCCGAACGACCGAGCGCAGCGAGTCAGTGAGCG
AGGAAGCGGAAGAGCGCCCAATACGCAAACCGCCTCTCCCCGCGCGTTGGCCGATTCATTAATGCAGCTG
GCACGACAGGTTTCCCGACTGGAAAGCGGGCAGTGAGCGCAACGCAATTAATGTGAGTTAGCTCACTCAT
TAGGCACCCCAGGCTTTACACTTTATGCTTCCGGCTCGTATGTTGTGTGGAATTGTGAGCGGATAACAAT
TTCACACAGGAAACAGCTATGACCATGATTACGCCAAGCGCGCAATTAACCCTCACTAAAGGGAACAAAA
GCTGGAGCTGCAAGCTTGGCCATTGCATACGTTGTATCCATATCATAATATGTACATTTATATTGGCTCA
TGTCCAACATTACCGCCATGTTGACATTGATTATTGACTAGTTATTAATAGTAATCAATTACGGGGTCAT
TAGTTCATAGCCCATATATGGAGTTCCGCGTTACATAACTTACGGTAAATGGCCCGCCTGGCTGACCGCC
CAACGACCCCCGCCCATTGACGTCAATAATGACGTATGTTCCCATAGTAACGCCAATAGGGACTTTCCAT
TGACGTCAATGGGTGGAGTATTTACGGTAAACTGCCCACTTGGCAGTACATCAAGTGTATCATATGCCAA
GTACGCCCCCTATTGACGTCAATGACGGTAAATGGCCCGCCTGGCATTATGCCCAGTACATGACCTTATG
GGACTTTCCTACTTGGCAGTACATCTACGTATTAGTCATCGCTATTACCATGGTGATGCGGTTTTGGCAG
TACATCAATGGGCGTGGATAGCGGTTTGACTCACGGGGATTTCCAAGTCTCCACCCCATTGACGTCAATG
GGAGTTTGTTTTGGCACCAAAATCAACGGGACTTTCCAAAATGTCGTAACAACTCCGCCCCATTGACGCA
AATGGGCGGTAGGCGTGTACGGTGGGAGGTCTATATAAGCAGAGCTCGTTTAGTGAACCGGGGTCTCTCT
GGTTAGACCAGATCTGAGCCTGGGAGCTCTCTGGCTAACTAGGGAACCCACTGCTTAAGCCTCAATAAAG
CTTGCCTTGAGTGCTTCAAGTAGTGTGTGCCCGTCTGTTGTGTGACTCTGGTAACTAGAGATCCCTCAGA
CCCTTTTAGTCAGTGTGGAAAATCTCTAGCAGTGGCGCCCGAACAGGGACCTGAAAGCGAAAGGGAAACC
AGAGCTCTCTCGACGCAGGACTCGGCTTGCTGAAGCGCGCACGGCAAGAGGCGAGGGGCGGCGACTGGTG
AGTACGCCAAAAATTTTGACTAGCGGAGGCTAGAAGGAGAGAGATGGGTGCGAGAGCGTCAGTATTAAGC
GGGGGAGAATTAGATCGCGATGGGAAAAAATTCGGTTAAGGCCAGGGGGAAAGAAAAAATATAAATTAAA
ACATATAGTATGGGCAAGCAGGGAGCTAGAACGATTCGCAGTTAATCCTGGCCTGTTAGAAACATCAGAA
GGCTGTAGACAAATACTGGGACAGCTACAACCATCCCTTCAGACAGGATCAGAAGAACTTAGATCATTAT
ATAATACAGTAGCAACCCTCTATTGTGTGCATCAAAGGATAGAGATAAAAGACACCAAGGAAGCTTTAGA
CAAGATAGAGGAAGAGCAAAACAAAAGTAAGACCACCGCACAGCAAGCGGCCGCTGATCTTCAGACCTGG
AGGAGGAGATATGAGGGACAATTGGAGAAGTGAATTATATAAATATAAAGTAGTAAAAATTGAACCATTA
GGAGTAGCACCCACCAAGGCAAAGAGAAGAGTGGTGCAGAGAGAAAAAAGAGCAGTGGGAATAGGAGCTT
TGTTCCTTGGGTTCTTGGGAGCAGCAGGAAGCACTATGGGCGCAGCCTCAATGACGCTGACGGTACAGGC
CAGACAATTATTGTCTGGTATAGTGCAGCAGCAGAACAATTTGCTGAGGGCTATTGAGGCGCAACAGCAT
CTGTTGCAACTCACAGTCTGGGGCATCAAGCAGCTCCAGGCAAGAATCCTGGCTGTGGAAAGATACCTAA
AGGATCAACAGCTCCTGGGGATTTGGGGTTGCTCTGGAAAACTCATTTGCACCACTGCTGTGCCTTGGAA
TGCTAGTTGGAGTAATAAATCTCTGGAACAGATTTGGAATCACACGACCTGGATGGAGTGGGACAGAGAA
ATTAACAATTACACAAGCTTAATACACTCCTTAATTGAAGAATCGCAAAACCAGCAAGAAAAGAATGAAC
AAGAATTATTGGAATTAGATAAATGGGCAAGTTTGTGGAATTGGTTTAACATAACAAATTGGCTGTGGTA
TATAAAATTATTCATAATGATAGTAGGAGGCTTGGTAGGTTTAAGAATAGTTTTTGCTGTACTTTCTATA
GTGAATAGAGTTAGGCAGGGATATTCACCATTATCGTTTCAGACCCACCTCCCAACCCCGAGGGGACCCG
ACAGGCCCGAAGGAATAGAAGAAGAAGGTGGAGAGAGAGACAGAGACAGATCCATTCGATTAGTGAACGG
ATCTCGACGGTATCGGTTAACTTTTAAAAGAAAAGGGGGGATTGGGGGGTACAGTGCAGGGGAAAGAATA
GTAGACATAATAGCAACAGACATACAAACTAAAGAATTACAAAAACAAATTACAAAAATTCAAAATTTTA
TCGATCACGAGACTAGCCTCGAGAAGCTTGATATCGAATTCAAAAAAGACGGCGCTAGGATCATCGAGAC
GGTACCGTCTCCGATGATCCTAGCGCCGTCAAACAAGGCTTTTCTCCAAGGGATATTTATAGTCTCAAAA
CACACAATTACTTTACAGTTAGGGTGAGTTTCCTTTTGTGCTGTTTTTTAAAATAATAATTTAGTATTTG
TATCTCTTATAGAAATCCAAGCCTATCATGTAAAATGTAGCTAGTATTAAAAAGAACAGATTATCTGTCT
TTTATCGCACATTAAGCCTCTATAGTTACTAGGAAATATTATATGCAAATTAACCGGGGCAGGGGAGTAG
CCGAGCTTCTCCCACAAGTCTGTGCGAGGGGGCCGGCGCGGGCCTAGAGATGGCGGCGTCGGATGGATCC
ACTAGTTCTAGAGCGGCCATCGAATTCCCACGGGGTTGGGGTTGCGCCTTTTCCAAGGCAGCCCTGGGTT
TGCGCAGGGACGCGGCTGCTCTGGGCGTGGTTCCGGGAAACGCAGCGGCGCCGACCCTGGGTCTCGCACA
TTCTTCACGTCCGTTCGCAGCGTCACCCGGATCTTCGCCGCTACCCTTGTGGGCCCCCCGGCGACGCTTC
CTGCTCCGCCCCTAAGTCGGGAAGGTTCCTTGCGGTTCGCGGCGTGCCGGACGTGACAAACGGAAGCCGC
ACGACTCACTAGTACCCTCGCAGACGGACAGCGCCAGGGAGCAATGGCAGCGCGCCGACCGCGATGGGCT
GTGGCCAATAGCGGCTGCTCAGCGGGGCGCGCCGAGAGCAGCGGCCGGGAAGGGGCGGTGCGGGAGGCGG
GGTGTGGGGCGGTAGTGTGGGCCCTGTTCCTGCCCGCGCGGTGTTCCGCATTCTGCAAGCCTCCGGAGCG
CACGTCGGCAGTCGGCTCCCTCGTTGACCGAATCACCGACCTCTCTCCCCAGGGGGATCCACCGGTCGCC
ACCATGGTGAGCAAGGGCGAGGAGCTGTTCACCGGGGTGGTGCCCATCCTGGTCGAGCTGGACGGCGACG
TAAACGGCCACAAGTTCAGCGTGTCCGGCGAGGGCGAGGGCGATGCCACCTACGGCAAGCTGACCCTGAA
GTTCATCTGCACCACCGGCAAGCTGCCCGTGCCCTGGCCCACCCTCGTGACCACCCTGACCTACGGCGTG
CAGTGCTTCAGCCGCTACCCCGACCACATGAAGCAGCACGACTTCTTCAAGTCCGCCATGCCCGAAGGCT
ACGTCCAGGAGCGCACCATCTTCTTCAAGGACGACGGCAACTACAAGACCCGCGCCGAGGTGAAGTTCGA
GGGCGACACCCTGGTGAACCGCATCGAGCTGAAGGGCATCGACTTCAAGGAGGACGGCAACATCCTGGGG
CACAAGCTGGAGTACAACTACAACAGCCACAACGTCTATATCATGGCCGACAAGCAGAAGAACGGCATCA
AGGTGAACTTCAAGATCCGCCACAACATCGAGGACGGCAGCGTGCAGCTCGCCGACCACTACCAGCAGAA
CACCCCCATCGGCGACGGCCCCGTGCTGCTGCCCGACAACCACTACCTGAGCACCCAGTCCGCCCTGAGC
AAAGACCCCAACGAGAAGCGCGATCACATGGTCCTGCTGGAGTTCGTGACCGCCGCCGGGATCACTCTCG
GCATGGACGAGCTGTACAAGTAAAGCGGCCGCGTCGACAATCAACCTCTGGATTACAAAATTTGTGAAAG
ATTGACTGGTATTCTTAACTATGTTGCTCCTTTTACGCTATGTGGATACGCTGCTTTAATGCCTTTGTAT
CATGCTATTGCTTCCCGTATGGCTTTCATTTTCTCCTCCTTGTATAAATCCTGGTTGCTGTCTCTTTATG
AGGAGTTGTGGCCCGTTGTCAGGCAACGTGGCGTGGTGTGCACTGTGTTTGCTGACGCAACCCCCACTGG
TTGGGGCATTGCCACCACCTGTCAGCTCCTTTCCGGGACTTTCGCTTTCCCCCTCCCTATTGCCACGGCG
GAACTCATCGCCGCCTGCCTTGCCCGCTGCTGGACAGGGGCTCGGCTGTTGGGCACTGACAATTCCGTGG
TGTTGTCGGGGAAGCTGACGTCCTTTCCATGGCTGCTCGCCTGTGTTGCCACCTGGATTCTGCGCGGGAC
GTCCTTCTGCTACGTCCCTTCGGCCCTCAATCCAGCGGACCTTCCTTCCCGCGGCCTGCTGCCGGCTCTG
CGGCCTCTTCCGCGTCTTCGCCTTCGCCCTCAGACGAGTCGGATCTCCCTTTGGGCCGCCTCCCCGCCTG
GAATTCGAGCTCGGTACCTTTAAGACCAATGACTTACAAGGCAGCTGTAGATCTTAGCCACTTTTTAAAA
GAAAAGGGGGGACTGGAAGGGCTAATTCACTCCCAACGAAGACAAGATCTGCTTTTTGCTTGTACTGGGT
CTCTCTGGTTAGACCAGATCTGAGCCTGGGAGCTCTCTGGCTAACTAGGGAACCCACTGCTTAAGCCTCA
ATAAAGCTTGCCTTGAGTGCTTCAAGTAGTGTGTGCCCGTCTGTTGTGTGACTCTGGTAACTAGAGATCC
CTCAGACCCTTTTAGTCAGTGTGGAAAATCTCTAGCAGTAGTAGTTCATGTCATCTTATTATTCAGTATT
TATAACTTGCAAAGAAATGAATATCAGAGAGTGAGAGGAACTTGTTTATTGCAGCTTATAATGGTTACAA
ATAAAGCAATAGCATCACAAATTTCACAAATAAAGCATTTTTTTCACTGCATTCTAGTTGTGGTTTGTCC
AAACTCATCAATGTATCTTATCATGTCTGGCTCTAGCTATCCCGCCCCTAACTCCGCCCAGTTCCGCCCA
TTCTCCGCCCCATGGCTGACTAATTTTTTTTATTTATGCAGAGGCCGAGGCCGCCTCGGCCTCTGAGCTA
TTCCAGAAGTAGTGAGGAGGCTTTTTTGGAGGCCTAGGCTTTTGCGTCGAGACGTACCCAATTCGCCCTA
TAGTGAGTCGTATTACGCGCGCTCACTGGCCGTCGTTTTACAACGTCGTGACTGGGAAAACCCTGGCGTT
ACCCAACTTAATCGCCTTGCAGCACATCCCCCTTTCGCCAGCTGGCGTAATAGCGAAGAGGCCCGCACCG
ATCGCCCTTCCCAACAGTTGCGCAGCCTGAATGGCGAATGGCGCG
[124 nt withheld, positions 7676-7799]
C
[91 nt withheld, positions 7801-7891]
A
[49 nt withheld, positions 7893-7941]
CCTTTGACGTTGGAGTCCACGTTCTTT
[37 nt withheld, positions 7969-8005]
ACCCTATCTCGGTCTATTCTTTTGATTTATAAGGGATTTTGCCGATTTCGGCCTATTGGTTAAAAAATGA
GCTGATTTAACAAAAATTTAACGCGAATTTTAACAAAATATTAACGTTTACAATTTCC
