>Addgene plasmid #46622 | AB.pCCL.sin.cPPT.U6.miR-496-Decoy.hPGK.GFP.WPRE | addgene partial sequence | sequence record 67138 | pBluescript-SK 5'-tctagaactagtggatc-3'
CCGCGCCGGCCCCCTCGCACAGACTTGTGGGAGAAGCTCGGCTACTCCCCTGCCCCGGTTAATTTGCATA
TAATATTTCCTAGTAACTATAGAGGCTTAATGTGCGATAAAAGACAGATAATCTGTTCTTTTTAATACTA
GCTACATTTTACATGATAGGCTTGGATTTCTATAAGAGATACAAATACTAAATTATTATTTTAAAAAACA
GCACAAAAGGAAACTCACCCTAACTGTAAAGTAATTGTGTGTTTTGAGACTATAAATATCCCTTGGAGAA
AAGCCTTGTTTGACGGCGCTAGGATCATCAACGAGATTGGCCAACTAATACTCACAAGTATTCTGGTCAC
AGAATACAACGAGATTGGCCAACTAATACTCACAAGATGATCCTAGCGCCGTCTTTTTTGAATTCGATAT
CAAGCTTCTCGAGGCTAGTCTCGTGATCGATAAAATTTTGAATTTTTGTAATTTGTTTTTG
